Addgene plasmid #73260: SPHK1
Purpose: Bacterial expression for structure determination; may not be full ORF
Depositing lab: Nicola Burgess-Brown. Depositing organization: University of Oxford.
Backbone
  Vector backbone: pFB-LIC-Bse
  Backbone manufacturer: SGC, Addgene Plasmid #26108
  Vector type: Insect Expression
Growth in bacteria
  Bacterial resistance: Ampicillin, 100 μg/mL
  Growth temperature: 37°C
  Growth strain: DH5alpha
  Copy number: Unknown
Gene/Insert
  Gene/Insert name: SPHK1 (alt names: SPHK1B-c012; gi|41282002)
  Species: H. sapiens (human)
  Insert size (bp): 1229
  Entrez Gene: SPHK1 (a.k.a. SPHK)
  Promoter: Polyhedrin
  Tag / fusion protein: His-6-TEV (N terminal on backbone)
  Cloning method: Unknown
  Sequencing primers: 5′ fBac-1 (tattcataccgtcccacca); 3′ fBac-2 (gggaggttttttaaagcaagtaaa)
Terms and licenses: Academic/Nonprofit Terms; Industry Terms: Not Available to Industry
Depositor comments: Use SF9 for protein expression. See also 4V24: http://www.thesgc.org/structures/4V24
How to cite: SPHK1 was a gift from Nicola Burgess-Brown (Addgene plasmid # 73260 ; http://n2t.net/addgene:73260 ; RRID:Addgene_73260)
