[The description below was written by a language model from this plasmid's Addgene catalogue record and pLannotate feature annotations shown in this document.]
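Description:
SPHK1 is a baculovirus transfer (donor) plasmid built on the pFB-LIC-Bse backbone, a pFastBac-style ligation-independent cloning vector, and carries a human sphingosine kinase 1 (SPHK1) insert of about 1.2 kb for recombinant protein production. The catalogue purpose line reads "bacterial expression for structure determination", but the vector type is listed as insect expression, the promoter is the baculoviral polyhedrin promoter, and the depositor comments point to Sf9 cells as the expression host, so the bacterial wording appears to be generic. The record also cautions that the insert may not be the full ORF, which agrees with the feature table annotating the SPHK1 coding sequence as a fragment. This is typical of a construct trimmed for crystallography, and the depositor refers to an associated solved structure.

The polyhedrin promoter drives very late, high-level expression of the kinase in infected insect cells. The protein is fused at its N-terminus to a backbone-encoded His6 tag followed by a TEV protease site, allowing affinity purification and subsequent tag removal. The tag itself is not separately annotated, but presumably lies in the gap between the promoter and the SPHK1 CDS. An SV40 poly(A) signal terminates the transcript. The expression cassette, together with a gentamicin resistance gene (aacC1) driven by the Pc integron promoter, lies between the Tn7L and Tn7R ends. This mini-Tn7 unit can therefore be transposed into a bacmid in a suitable E. coli strain to generate recombinant baculovirus DNA. Outside the transposon, the plasmid is maintained in E. coli through a high-copy ColE1/pUC-type origin and ampicillin resistance (AmpR), and it also contains an f1 origin.
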