Features (pLannotate 1.2.2; 15 found; start..end, strand, type, name):
      1..92      +  promoter       polyhedrin promoter: polh from Autographa californica; promoter for the baculovirus polyhedrin gene
    238..1326    +  CDS            SPHK1 (fragment): SPHK1_HUMAN - Also known as SK1 From Homo sapiens (Human).
   1394..1477    +  CDS            large T antigen (fragment): large T antigen from SV40 (simian virus 40)
   1500..1634    +  polyA_signal   SV40 poly(A) signal: SV40 polyadenylation signal
   1663..1828    -  mobile_element Tn7L: mini-Tn7 element (left end of the Tn7 transposon) Tn7
   1991..2007    +  CDS            lacZα (fragment): LacZα fragment of β-galactosidase; lacZ fragment
   2012..2467    +  rep_origin     f1 ori (sequence partly withheld): f1 bacteriophage origin of replication; arrow indicates direction of (+) strand synthesis
   2494..2598    +  promoter       AmpR promoter: bla
   2599..3459    +  CDS            AmpR: β-lactamase; bla; confers resistance to ampicillin, carbenicillin, and related antibiotics
   3630..4218    +  rep_origin     ori: high-copy-number ColE1/pMB1/pBR322/pUC origin of replication
   4404..4453    -  misc_feature   bom (fragment): basis of mobility region from pBR322
   4521..4745    -  mobile_element Tn7R: mini-Tn7 element (right end of the Tn7 transposon) Tn7
   4815..5345    -  CDS            aacC1: AACC1_PSEAI - Experimental evidence at protein level: Swiss-Prot protein existence level 1. Responsible for gentamicin resistance and has a limited substrate range. From Pseudomonas aeruginosa.
   5534..5562    -  promoter       Pc promoter: intI1 (promoter lies within the coding sequence); class 1 integron promoter
   5540..5887    -  CDS            YPR2_ECOLX (fragment): Protein predicted: Swiss-Prot protein existence level 4. From Escherichia coli.
>Addgene plasmid #73260 | SPHK1 | addgene full sequence | sequence record 137346 | Addgene assembled sequence
ATCATGGAGATAATTAAAATGATAACCATCTCGCAAATAAATAAGTATTTTACTGTTTTCGTAACAGTTT
TGTAATAAAAAAACCTATAAATATTCCGGATTATTCATACCGTCCCACCATCGGGCGCGGATCTCGGTCC
GAAAACCATGGGCCACCATCATCATCATCATTCTTCTGGTGTAGATCTGGGTACCGAGAACCTGTACTTC
CAATCCATGGAGCCGCGGGTCGAGGTTATGGATCCAGCGGGCGGCCCCCGGGGCGTGCTCCCGCGGCCCT
GCCGCGTGCTGGTGCTGCTGAACCCGCGCGGTGGCAAGGGCAAGGCCTTGCAGCTCTTCCGGAGTCACGT
GCAGCCCCTTTTGGCTGAGGCTGAAATCTCCTTCACGCTGATGCTCACTGAGCGGCGGAACCACGCGCGG
GAGCTGGTGCGGTCGGAGGAGCTGGGCCGCTGGGACGCTCTGGTGGTCATGTCTGGAGACGGGCTGATGC
ACGAGGTGGTGAACGGGCTCATGGAGCGGCCTGACTGGGAGACCGCCATCCAGAAGCCCCTGTGTAGCCT
CCCAGCAGGCTCTGGCAACGCGCTGGCAGCTTCCTTGAACCATTATGCTGGCTATGAGCAGGTCACCAAT
GAAGACCTCCTGACCAACTGCACGCTATTGCTGTGCCGCCGGCTGCTGTCACCCATGAACCTGCTGTCTC
TGCACACGGCTTCGGGGCTGCGCCTCTTCTCTGTGCTCAGCCTGGCCTGGGGCTTCATTGCTGATGTGGA
CCTAGAGAGTGAGAAGTATCGGCGTCTGGGGGAGATGCGCTTCACTCTGGGCACCTTCCTGCGTCTGGCA
GCCCTGCGCACCTACCGCGGCCGACTGGCCTACCTCCCTGTAGGAAGAGTGGGTTCCAAGACACCTGCCT
CCCCCGTTGTGGTCCAGCAGGGCCCGGTAGATGCACACCTTGTGCCACTGGAGGAGCCAGTGCCCTCTCA
CTGGACAGTGGTGCCCGACGAGGACTTTGTGCTAGTCCTGGCACTGCTGCACTCGCACCTGGGCAGTGAG
ATGTTTGCTGCACCCATGGGCCGCTGTGCAGCTGGCGTCATGCATCTGTTCTACGTGCGGGCGGGAGTGT
CTCGTGCCATGCTGCTGCGCCTCTTCCTGGCCATGGAGAAGGGCAGGCATATGGAGTATGAATGCCCCTA
CTTGGTATACGTGCCCGTGGTCGCCTTCCGTTTGGAGCCCAAGGATGGGAAAGGTGTGTTTGCAGTGGAT
GGGGAATTGATGGTTAGCGAGGCCGTGCAGGGCCAGGTGCACCCAAACTACTTCTGGATGGTCAGCTGAC
AGTAAAGGTGGATACGGATCCGAATTCGAGCTCCGTCGACAAGCTTGTCGAGAAGTACTAGAGGATCATA
ATCAGCCATACCACATTTGTAGAGGTTTTACTTGCTTTAAAAAACCTCCCACACCTCCCCCTGAACCTGA
AACATAAAATGAATGCAATTGTTGTTGTTAACTTGTTTATTGCAGCTTATAATGGTTACAAATAAAGCAA
TAGCATCACAAATTTCACAAATAAAGCATTTTTTTCACTGCATTCTAGTTGTGGTTTGTCCAAACTCATC
AATGTATCTTATCATGTCTGGATCTGATCACTGATATCGCCTAGGAGATCCGAACCAGATAAGTGAAATC
TAGTTCCAAACTATTTTGTCATTTTTAATTTTCGTATTAGCTTACGACGCTACACCCAGTTCCCATCTAT
TTTGTCACTCTTCCCTAAATAATCCTTAAAAACTCCATTTCCACCCCTCCCAGTTCCCAACTATTTTGTC
CGCCCACAGCGGGGCATTTTTCTTCCTGTTATGTTTTTAATCAAACATCCTGCCAACTCCATGTGACAAA
CCGTCATCTTCGGCTACTTTTTCTCTGTCACAGAATGAAAATTTTTCTGTCATCTCTTCGTTATTAATGT
TTGTAATTGACTGAATATCAACGCTTATTTGCAGCCTGAATGGCGAATGGG
[124 nt withheld, positions 2012-2135]
C
[91 nt withheld, positions 2137-2227]
A
[49 nt withheld, positions 2229-2277]
CCTTTGACGTTGGAGTCCACGTTCTTT
[37 nt withheld, positions 2305-2341]
ACCCTATCTCGGTCTATTCTTTTGATTTATAAGGGATTTTGCCGATTTCGGCCTATTGGTTAAAAAATGA
GCTGATTTAACAAAAATTTAACGCGAATTTTAACAAAATATTAACGTTTACAATTTCAGGTGGCACTTTT
CGGGGAAATGTGCGCGGAACCCCTATTTGTTTATTTTTCTAAATACATTCAAATATGTATCCGCTCATGA
GACAATAACCCTGATAAATGCTTCAATAATATTGAAAAAGGAAGAGTATGAGTATTCAACATTTCCGTGT
CGCCCTTATTCCCTTTTTTGCGGCATTTTGCCTTCCTGTTTTTGCTCACCCAGAAACGCTGGTGAAAGTA
AAAGATGCTGAAGATCAGTTGGGTGCACGAGTGGGTTACATCGAACTGGATCTCAACAGCGGTAAGATCC
TTGAGAGTTTTCGCCCCGAAGAACGTTTTCCAATGATGAGCACTTTTAAAGTTCTGCTATGTGGCGCGGT
ATTATCCCGTATTGACGCCGGGCAAGAGCAACTCGGTCGCCGCATACACTATTCTCAGAATGACTTGGTT
GAGTACTCACCAGTCACAGAAAAGCATCTTACGGATGGCATGACAGTAAGAGAATTATGCAGTGCTGCCA
TAACCATGAGTGATAACACTGCGGCCAACTTACTTCTGACAACGATCGGAGGACCGAAGGAGCTAACCGC
TTTTTTGCACAACATGGGGGATCATGTAACTCGCCTTGATCGTTGGGAACCGGAGCTGAATGAAGCCATA
CCAAACGACGAGCGTGACACCACGATGCCTGTAGCAATGGCAACAACGTTGCGCAAACTATTAACTGGCG
AACTACTTACTCTAGCTTCCCGGCAACAATTAATAGACTGGATGGAGGCGGATAAAGTTGCAGGACCACT
TCTGCGCTCGGCCCTTCCGGCTGGCTGGTTTATTGCTGATAAATCTGGAGCCGGTGAGCGTGGGTCTCGC
GGTATCATTGCAGCACTGGGGCCAGATGGTAAGCCCTCCCGTATCGTAGTTATCTACACGACGGGGAGTC
AGGCAACTATGGATGAACGAAATAGACAGATCGCTGAGATAGGTGCCTCACTGATTAAGCATTGGTAACT
GTCAGACCAAGTTTACTCATATATACTTTAGATTGATTTAAAACTTCATTTTTAATTTAAAAGGATCTAG
GTGAAGATCCTTTTTGATAATCTCATGACCAAAATCCCTTAACGTGAGTTTTCGTTCCACTGAGCGTCAG
ACCCCGTAGAAAAGATCAAAGGATCTTCTTGAGATCCTTTTTTTCTGCGCGTAATCTGCTGCTTGCAAAC
AAAAAAACCACCGCTACCAGCGGTGGTTTGTTTGCCGGATCAAGAGCTACCAACTCTTTTTCCGAAGGTA
ACTGGCTTCAGCAGAGCGCAGATACCAAATACTGTCCTTCTAGTGTAGCCGTAGTTAGGCCACCACTTCA
AGAACTCTGTAGCACCGCCTACATACCTCGCTCTGCTAATCCTGTTACCAGTGGCTGCTGCCAGTGGCGA
TAAGTCGTGTCTTACCGGGTTGGACTCAAGACGATAGTTACCGGATAAGGCGCAGCGGTCGGGCTGAACG
GGGGGTTCGTGCACACAGCCCAGCTTGGAGCGAACGACCTACACCGAACTGAGATACCTACAGCGTGAGC
ATTGAGAAAGCGCCACGCTTCCCGAAGGGAGAAAGGCGGACAGGTATCCGGTAAGCGGCAGGGTCGGAAC
AGGAGAGCGCACGAGGGAGCTTCCAGGGGGAAACGCCTGGTATCTTTATAGTCCTGTCGGGTTTCGCCAC
CTCTGACTTGAGCGTCGATTTTTGTGATGCTCGTCAGGGGGGCGGAGCCTATGGAAAAACGCCAGCAACG
CGGCCTTTTTACGGTTCCTGGCCTTTTGCTGGCCTTTTGCTCACATGTTCTTTCCTGCGTTATCCCCTGA
TTCTGTGGATAACCGTATTACCGCCTTTGAGTGAGCTGATACCGCTCGCCGCAGCCGAACGACCGAGCGC
AGCGAGTCAGTGAGCGAGGAAGCGGAAGAGCGCCTGATGCGGTATTTTCTCCTTACGCATCTGTGCGGTA
TTTCACACCGCAGACCAGCCGCGTAACCTGGCAAAATCGGTTACGGTTGAGTAATAAATGGATGCCCTGC
GTAAGCGGGTGTGGGCGGACAATAAAGTCTTAAACTGAACAAAATAGATCTAAACTATGACAATAAAGTC
TTAAACTAGACAGAATAGTTGTAAACTGAAATCAGTCCAGTTATGCTGTGAAAAAGCATACTGGACTTTT
GTTATGGCTAAAGCAAACTCTTCATTTTCTGAAGTGCAAATTGCCCGTCGTATTAAAGAGGGGCGTGGCC
AAGGGCATGGTAAAGACTATATTCGCGGCGTTGTGACAATTTACCGAACAACTCCGCGGCCGGGAAGCCG
ATCTCGGCTTGAACGAATTGTTAGGTGGCGGTACTTGGGTCGATATCAAAGTGCATCACTTCTTCCCGTA
TGCCCAACTTTGTATAGAGAGCCACTGCGGGATCGTCACCGTAATCTGCTTGCACGTAGATCACATAAGC
ACCAAGCGCGTTGGCCTCATGCTTGAGCAGATTGATGAGCGCGGTGGCAATGCCCTGCCTCCGGTGCTCG
CCGGAGACTGCGAGATCATAGATATAGATCTCACTACGCGGCTGCTCAAACCTGGGCAGAACGTAAGCCG
CGAGAGCGCCAACAACCGCTTCTTGGTCGAAGGCAGCAAGCGCGATGAATGTCTTACTACGGAGCAAGTT
CCCGAGGTAATCGGAGTCCGGCTGATGTTGGGAGTAGGTGGCTACGTCTCCGAACTCACGACCGAAAAGA
TCAAGAGCAGCCCGCATGGATTTGACTTGGTCAGGGCCGAGCCTACATGTGCGAATGATGCCCATACTTG
AGCCACCTAACTTTGTTTTAGGGCGACTGCCCTGCTGCGTAACATCGTTGCTGCTGCGTAACATCGTTGC
TGCTCCATAACATCAAACATCGACCCACGGCGTAACGCGCTTGCTGCTTGGATGCCCGAGGCATAGACTG
TACAAAAAAACAGTCATAACAAGCCATGAAAACCGCCACTGCGCCGTTACCACCGCTGCGTTCGGTCAAG
GTTCTGGACCAGTTGCGTGAGCGCATACGCTACTTGCATTACAGTTTACGAACCGAACAGGCTTATGTCA
ACTGGGTTCGTGCCTTCATCCGTTTCCACGGTGTGCGTCACCCGGCAACCTTGGGCAGCAGCGAAGTCGA
GGCATTTCTGTCCTGGCTGGCGAACGAGCGCAAGGTTTCGGTCTCCACGCATCGTCAGGCATTGGCGGCC
TTGCTGTTCTTCTACGGCAAGGTGCTGTGCACGGATCTGCCCTGGCTTCAGGAGATCGGAAGACCTCGGC
CGTCGCGGCGCTTGCCGGTGGTGCTGACCCCGGATGAAGTGGTTCGCATCCTCGGTTTTCTGGAAGGCGA
GCATCGTTTGTTCGCCCAGGACTCTAGCTATAGTTCTAGTGGTTGGCTACGTATACTCCGGAATATTAAT
AG
