>Addgene plasmid #73260 | SPHK1 | depositor partial sequence | sequence record 134774 | insert
ATGGGCCACCATCATCATCATCATTCTTCTGGTGTAGATCTGGGTACCGAGAACCTGTACTTCCAATCCA
TGGAGCCGCGGGTCGAGGTTATGGATCCAGCGGGCGGCCCCCGGGGCGTGCTCCCGCGGCCCTGCCGCGT
GCTGGTGCTGCTGAACCCGCGCGGTGGCAAGGGCAAGGCCTTGCAGCTCTTCCGGAGTCACGTGCAGCCC
CTTTTGGCTGAGGCTGAAATCTCCTTCACGCTGATGCTCACTGAGCGGCGGAACCACGCGCGGGAGCTGG
TGCGGTCGGAGGAGCTGGGCCGCTGGGACGCTCTGGTGGTCATGTCTGGAGACGGGCTGATGCACGAGGT
GGTGAACGGGCTCATGGAGCGGCCTGACTGGGAGACCGCCATCCAGAAGCCCCTGTGTAGCCTCCCAGCA
GGCTCTGGCAACGCGCTGGCAGCTTCCTTGAACCATTATGCTGGCTATGAGCAGGTCACCAATGAAGACC
TCCTGACCAACTGCACGCTATTGCTGTGCCGCCGGCTGCTGTCACCCATGAACCTGCTGTCTCTGCACAC
GGCTTCGGGGCTGCGCCTCTTCTCTGTGCTCAGCCTGGCCTGGGGCTTCATTGCTGATGTGGACCTAGAG
AGTGAGAAGTATCGGCGTCTGGGGGAGATGCGCTTCACTCTGGGCACCTTCCTGCGTCTGGCAGCCCTGC
GCACCTACCGCGGCCGACTGGCCTACCTCCCTGTAGGAAGAGTGGGTTCCAAGACACCTGCCTCCCCCGT
TGTGGTCCAGCAGGGCCCGGTAGATGCACACCTTGTGCCACTGGAGGAGCCAGTGCCCTCTCACTGGACA
GTGGTGCCCGACGAGGACTTTGTGCTAGTCCTGGCACTGCTGCACTCGCACCTGGGCAGTGAGATGTTTG
CTGCACCCATGGGCCGCTGTGCAGCTGGCGTCATGCATCTGTTCTACGTGCGGGCGGGAGTGTCTCGTGC
CATGCTGCTGCGCCTCTTCCTGGCCATGGAGAAGGGCAGGCATATGGAGTATGAATGCCCCTACTTGGTA
TACGTGCCCGTGGTCGCCTTCCGTTTGGAGCCCAAGGATGGGAAAGGTGTGTTTGCAGTGGATGGGGAAT
TGATGGTTAGCGAGGCCGTGCAGGGCCAGGTGCACCCAAACTACTTCTGGATGGTCAGCTGACAGTAAAG
GTGGATACGGATCCGAATTCGAGCTCCGTCGACAAGCTT
