>Addgene plasmid #73260 | SPHK1 | addgene partial sequence | sequence record 137230 | Polyhedrin-F 5'-AAATGATAACCATCTCGC-3'
ATAAAAAAACCTATAAATATTCCGGATTATTCATACCGTCCCACCATCGGGCGCGGATCTCGGTCCGAAA
ACCATGGGCCACCATCATCATCATCATTCTTCTGGTGTAGATCTGGGTACCGAGAACCTGTACTTCCAAT
CCATGGAGCCGCGGGTCGAGGTTATGGATCCAGCGGGCGGCCCCCGGGGCGTGCTCCCGCGGCCCTGCCG
CGTGCTGGTGCTGCTGAACCCGCGCGGTGGCAAGGGCAAGGCCTTGCAGCTCTTCCGGAGTCACGTGCAG
CCCCTTTTGGCTGAGGCTGAAATCTCCTTCACGCTGATGCTCACTGAGCGGCGGAACCACGCGCGGGAGC
TGGTGCGGTCGGAGGAGCTGGGCCGCTGGGACGCTCTGGTGGTCATGTCTGGAGACGGGCTGATGCACGA
GGTGGTGAACGGGCTCATGGAGCGGCCTGACTGGGAGACCGCCATCCAGAAGCCCCTGTGTAGCCTCCCA
GCAGGCTCTGGCAACGCGCTGGCAGCTTCCTTGAACCATTATGCTGGCTATGAGCAGGTCACCAATGAAG
ACCTCCTGACCAACTGCACGCTATTGCTGTGCCGCCGGCTGCTGTCACCCATGAACCTGCTGTCTCTGCA
CACGGCTTCGGGGCTGCGCCTCTTCTCTGTGCTCAGCCTGGCCTGGGGCTTCATTGCTGATGTGGACCTA
GAGAGTGAGAAGTATCGGCGTCTGGGGGAGATGCGCTTCACTCTGGGCACCTTCCTGCGTCTGGCAGCCC
TGCGCACCTACCGCGGCCGACTGGCCTACCTCCCTGTAGGAAGAGTGGGTTCCAAGACACCTGCCTCCCC
CGTTGTGGTCCAGCAGGGCCCGGTAGATGCACACCTTGTGCCACTGGAGGA
