>Addgene plasmid #73260 | SPHK1 | addgene partial sequence | sequence record 137347 | SV40pA-R 5'-GAAATTTGTGATGCTATTGC-3'
GTTAACAACAACAATTGCATTCATTTTATGTTTCAGGTTCAGGGGGAGGTGTGGGAGGTTTTTTAAAGCA
AGTAAAACCTCTACAAATGTGGTATGGCTGATTATGATCCTCTAGTACTTCTCGACAAGCTTGTCGACGG
AGCTCGAATTCGGATCCGTATCCACCTTTACTGTCAGCTGACCATCCAGAAGTAGTTTGGGTGCACCTGG
CCCTGCACGGCCTCGCTAACCATCAATTCCCCATCCACTGCAAACACACCTTTCCCATCCTTGGGCTCCA
AACGGAAGGCGACCACGGGCACGTATACCAAGTAGGGGCATTCATACTCCATATGCCTGCCCTTCTCCAT
GGCCAGGAAGAGGCGCAGCAGCATGGCACGAGACACTCCCGCCCGCACGTAGAACAGATGCATGACGCCA
GCTGCACAGCGGCCCATGGGTGCAGCAAACATCTCACTGCCCAGGTGCGAGTGCAGCAGTGCCAGGACTA
GCACAAAGTCCTCGTCGGGCACCACTGTCCAGTGAGAGGGCACTGGCTCCTCCAGTGGCACAAGGTGTGC
ATCTACCGGGCCCTGCTGGACCACAACGGGGGAGGCAGGTGTCTTGGAACCCACTCTTCCTACAGGGAGG
TAGGCCAGTCGGCCGCGGTAGGTGCGCAGGGCTGCCAGACGCAGGAAGGTGCCCAGAGTGAAGCGCATCT
CCCCCAGACGCCGATACTTCTCACTCTCTAGGTCCACATCAGCAATGAAGCCCCAGGCCAGGCTGAGCAC
AGAGAAGAGGCGCAGCCCCGAAGCCGTGTGCAGAGACAGCAGGTTCATGGGTGACAGCAGCCGGCGGCAC
AGCAATAGCGTGCAGTTGGTCAGGAGGTCTTCATTGGTGACCTGCTCATAGCCAGCATAATGGTTCAAGG
AAGCTGCCAGCGCGTTGCCAGAGCCTGCTGGGAGGCTACACAGGGGCTTCTGGATGGCGGTCTCC
